>Addgene plasmid #136574 | pmiRFP720-tubulin | addgene full sequence | sequence record 271541 | Addgene NGS Result
AATAGTAATCAATTACGGGGTCATTAGTTCATAGCCCATATATGGAGTTCCGCGTTACATAACTTACGGT
AAATGGCCCGCCTGGCTGACCGCCCAACGACCCCCGCCCATTGACGTCAATAATGACGTATGTTCCCATA
GTAACGCCAATAGGGACTTTCCATTGACGTCAATGGGTGGAGTATTTACGGTAAACTGCCCACTTGGCAG
TACATCAAGTGTATCATATGCCAAGTACGCCCCCTATTGACGTCAATGACGGTAAATGGCCCGCCTGGCA
TTATGCCCAGTACATGACCTTATGGGACTTTCCTACTTGGCAGTACATCTACGTATTAGTCATCGCTATT
ACCATGGTGATGCGGTTTTGGCAGTACATCAATGGGCGTGGATAGCGGTTTGACTCACGGGGATTTCCAA
GTCTCCACCCCATTGACGTCAATGGGAGTTTGTTTTGGCACCAAAATCAACGGGACTTTCCAAAATGTCG
TAACAACTCCGCCCCATTGACGCAAATGGGCGGTAGGCGTGTACGGTGGGAGGTCTATATAAGCAGAGCT
GGTTTAGTGAACCGTCAGATCCGCTAGCGGTCGCCACCATGGCGGAAGGATCCGTCGCCAGGCAGCCTGA
CCTCTTGACCTGCGACGATGAGCCGATCCATATCCCCGGTGCCATCCAACCGCATGGACTGCTGCTCGCC
CTCGCCGCCGACATGACGATCGTTGCCGGCAGCGACAACCTTCCCGAACTCACCGGACTGGCGATCGGCG
CCCTGATCGGCCGCTCTGCGGCCGATGTCTTCGACTCGGAGACGCACAACCGTCTGACGATCGCCTTGGC
CGAGCCCGGGGCGGCCGTCGGAGCACCGATCACTGTCGGCTTCACGATGCGAAAGGACGCAGGCTTCATC
GGCTCCTGGCATCGCCATGATCAGCTCATCTTCCTCGAGCTCGAGCCTCCCCAGCGGGACGTCGCCGAGC
CGCAGGCGTTCTTCCGCCGCACCAACAGCGCCATCCGCCGCCTGCAGGCCGCCGAAACCTTGGAAAGCGC
CTGCGCCGCCGCGGCGCAAGAGGTGCGGAAGATTACCGGCTTCGATCGGGTGATGATCTATCGCTTCGCC
TCCGACTTCAGCGGGTCCGTGATCGCAGAGGATCGGTGCGCCGAGGTCGAGTCAAAACTAGGCCTGCACT
ATCCTGCCTCATTCATCCCGGCGCAGGCCCGTCGGCTCTATACCATCAACCCGGTACGGATCATTCCCGA
TATCAATTATCGGCCGGTGCCGGTCACCCCAGACCTCAATCCGGTCACCGGGCGGCCGATTGATCTTAGC
TTCGCCATCCTGCGCAGCGTCTCGCCCAACCATCTGGAGTTCATGCGCAACATAGGCATGCACGGCACGA
TGTCGATCTCGATTTTGCGCGGCGAGCGACTGTGGGGATTGATCGTTTGCCATCACCGAACGCCGTACTA
CGTCGATCTCGATGGCCGCCAAGCCTGCAAGAGGGTCGCCGAGAGGCTGGCCACTCAGATCGGCGTGATG
GAAGAGGGAGGTGGTGGATCAGGTGGAGGAGGTTCTGGAGGTGGTGGATCAGGAGGAGGTGGTTCTGGAG
GTGGTGGATCAGGAGGAAGATCTCGAGTGCGTGAGTGCATCTCCATCCACGTTGGCCAGGCTGGTGTCCA
GATTGGCAATGCCTGCTGGGAGCTCTACTGCCTGGAACACGGCATCCAGCCCGATGGCCAGATGCCAAGT
GACAAGACCATTGGGGGAGGAGATGACTCCTTCAACACCTTCTTCAGTGAGACGGGCGCTGGCAAGCACG
TGCCCCGGGCTGTGTTTGTAGACTTGGAACCCACAGTCATTGATGAAGTTCGCACTGGCACCTACCGCCA
GCTCTTCCACCCTGAGCAGCTCATCACAGGCAAGGAAGATGCTGCCAATAACTATGCCCGAGGGCACTAC
ACCATTGGCAAGGAGATCATTGACCTTGTGTTGGACCGAATTCGCAAGCTGGCTGACCAGTGCACCGGTC
TTCAGGGCTTCTTGGTTTTCCACAGCTTTGGTGGGGGAACTGGTTCTGGGTTCACCTCCCTGCTCATGGA
ACGTCTCTCAGTTGATTATGGCAAGAAGTCCAAGCTGGAGTTCTCCATTTACCCAGCACCCCAGGTTTCC
ACAGCTGTAGTTGAGCCCTACAACTCCATCCTCACCACCCACACCACCCTGGAGCACTCTGATTGTGCCT
TCATGGTAGACAATGAGGCCATCTATGACATCTGTCGTAGAAACCTCGATATCGAGCGCCCAACCTACAC
TAACCTTAACCGCCTTATTAGCCAGATTGTGTCCTCCATCACTGCTTCCCTGAGATTTGATGGAGCCCTG
AATGTTGACCTGACAGAATTCCAGACCAACCTGGTGCCCTACCCCCGCATCCACTTCCCTCTGGCCACAT
ATGCCCCTGTCATCTCTGCTGAGAAAGCCTACCATGAACAGCTTTCTGTAGCAGAGATCACCAATGCTTG
CTTTGAGCCAGCCAACCAGATGGTGAAATGTGACCCTCGCCATGGTAAATACATGGCTTGCTGCCTGTTG
TACCGTGGTGACGTGGTTCCCAAAGATGTCAATGCTGCCATTGCCACCATCAAAACCAAGCGCAGCATCC
AGTTTGTGGATTGGTGCCCCACTGGCTTCAAGGTTGGCATCAACTACCAGCCTCCCACTGTGGTGCCTGG
TGGAGACCTGGCCAAGGTACAGAGAGCTGTGTGCATGCTGAGCAACACCACAGCCATTGCTGAGGCCTGG
GCTCGCCTGGACCACAAGTTTGACCTGATGTATGCCAAGCGTGCCTTTGTTCACTGGTACGTGGGTGAGG
GGATGGAGGAAGGCGAGTTTTCAGAGGCCCGTGAAGATATGGCTGCCCTTGAGAAGGATTATGAGGAGGT
TGGTGTGGATTCTGTTGAAGGAGAGGGTGAGGAAGAAGGAGAGGAATACTAAGGATCCACCGGATCTAGA
TAACTGATCATAATCAGCCATACCACATTTGTAGAGGTTTTACTTGCTTTAAAAAACCTCCCACACCTCC
CCCTGAACCTGAAACATAAAATGAATGCAATTGTTGTTGTTAACTTGTTTATTGCAGCTTATAATGGTTA
CAAATAAAGCAATAGCATCACAAATTTCACAAATAAAGCATTTTTTTCACTGCATTCTAGTTGTGGTTTG
TCCAAACTCATCAATGTATCTTAACGCGTAAATTGTAAGCGTTAATATTTTGTTAAAATTCGCGTTAAAT
TTTTGTTAAATCAGCTCATTTTTTAACCAATAGGCCGAAATCGGCAAAATCCCTTATAAATCAAAAGAAT
AGACCGAGATAGGGT
[37 nt withheld, positions 3376-3412]
AAAGAACGTGGACTCCAACGTCAAAGG
[49 nt withheld, positions 3440-3488]
T
[91 nt withheld, positions 3490-3580]
G
[124 nt withheld, positions 3582-3705]
CAGGTGGCACTTTTCGGGGAAATGTGCGCGGAACCCCTATTTGTTTATTTTTCTAAATACATTCAAATAT
GTATCCGCTCATGAGACAATAACCCTGATAAATGCTTCAATAATATTGAAAAAGGAAGAGTCCTGAGGCG
GAAAGAACCAGCTGTGGAATGTGTGTCAGTTAGGGTGTGGAAAGTCCCCAGGCTCCCCAGCAGGCAGAAG
TATGCAAAGCATGCATCTCAATTAGTCAGCAACCAGGTGTGGAAAGTCCCCAGGCTCCCCAGCAGGCAGA
AGTATGCAAAGCATGCATCTCAATTAGTCAGCAACCATAGTCCCGCCCCTAACTCCGCCCATCCCGCCCC
TAACTCCGCCCAGTTCCGCCCATTCTCCGCCCCATGGCTGACTAATTTTTTTTATTTATGCAGAGGCCGA
GGCCGCCTCGGCCTCTGAGCTATTCCAGAAGTAGTGAGGAGGCTTTTTTGGAGGCCTAGGCTTTTGCAAA
GATCGATCAAGAGACAGGATGAGGATCGTTTCGCATGATTGAACAAGATGGATTGCACGCAGGTTCTCCG
GCCGCTTGGGTGGAGAGGCTATTCGGCTATGACTGGGCACAACAGACAATCGGCTGCTCTGATGCCGCCG
TGTTCCGGCTGTCAGCGCAGGGGCGCCCGGTTCTTTTTGTCAAGACCGACCTGTCCGGTGCCCTGAATGA
ACTGCAAGACGAGGCAGCGCGGCTATCGTGGCTGGCCACGACGGGCGTTCCTTGCGCAGCTGTGCTCGAC
GTTGTCACTGAAGCGGGAAGGGACTGGCTGCTATTGGGCGAAGTGCCGGGGCAGGATCTCCTGTCATCTC
ACCTTGCTCCTGCCGAGAAAGTATCCATCATGGCTGATGCAATGCGGCGGCTGCATACGCTTGATCCGGC
TACCTGCCCATTCGACCACCAAGCGAAACATCGCATCGAGCGAGCACGTACTCGGATGGAAGCCGGTCTT
GTCGATCAGGATGATCTGGACGAAGAGCATCAGGGGCTCGCGCCAGCCGAACTGTTCGCCAGGCTCAAGG
CGAGCATGCCCGACGGCGAGGATCTCGTCGTGACCCATGGCGATGCCTGCTTGCCGAATATCATGGTGGA
AAATGGCCGCTTTTCTGGATTCATCGACTGTGGCCGGCTGGGTGTGGCGGACCGCTATCAGGACATAGCG
TTGGCTACCCGTGATATTGCTGAAGAGCTTGGCGGCGAATGGGCTGACCGCTTCCTCGTGCTTTACGGTA
TCGCCGCTCCCGATTCGCAGCGCATCGCCTTCTATCGCCTTCTTGACGAGTTCTTCTGAGCGGGACTCTG
GGGTTCGAAATGACCGACCAAGCGACGCCCAACCTGCCATCACGAGATTTCGATTCCACCGCCGCCTTCT
ATGAAAGGTTGGGCTTCGGAATCGTTTTCCGGGACGCCGGCTGGATGATCCTCCAGCGCGGGGATCTCAT
GCTGGAGTTCTTCGCCCACCCTAGGGGGAGGCTAACTGAAACACGGAAGGAGACAATACCGGAAGGAACC
CGCGCTATGACGGCAATAAAAAGACAGAATAAAACGCACGGTGTTGGGTCGTTTGTTCATAAACGCGGGG
TTCGGTCCCAGGGCTGGCACTCTGTCGATACCCCACCGAGACCCCATTGGGGCCAATACGCCCGCGTTTC
TTCCTTTTCCCCACCCCACCCCCCAAGTTCGGGTGAAGGCCCAGGGCTCGCAGCCAACGTCGGGGCGGCA
GGCCCTGCCATAGCCTCAGGTTACTCATATATACTTTAGATTGATTTAAAACTTCATTTTTAATTTAAAA
GGATCTAGGTGAAGATCCTTTTTGATAATCTCATGACCAAAATCCCTTAACGTGAGTTTTCGTTCCACTG
AGCGTCAGACCCCGTAGAAAAGATCAAAGGATCTTCTTGAGATCCTTTTTTTCTGCGCGTAATCTGCTGC
TTGCAAACAAAAAAACCACCGCTACCAGCGGTGGTTTGTTTGCCGGATCAAGAGCTACCAACTCTTTTTC
CGAAGGTAACTGGCTTCAGCAGAGCGCAGATACCAAATACTGTTCTTCTAGTGTAGCCGTAGTTAGGCCA
CCACTTCAAGAACTCTGTAGCACCGCCTACATACCTCGCTCTGCTAATCCTGTTACCAGTGGCTGCTGCC
AGTGGCGATAAGTCGTGTCTTACCGGGTTGGACTCAAGACGATAGTTACCGGATAAGGCGCAGCGGTCGG
GCTGAACGGGGGGTTCGTGCACACAGCCCAGCTTGGAGCGAACGACCTACACCGAACTGAGATACCTACA
GCGTGAGCTATGAGAAAGCGCCACGCTTCCCGAAGGGAGAAAGGCGGACAGGTATCCGGTAAGCGGCAGG
GTCGGAACAGGAGAGCGCACGAGGGAGCTTCCAGGGGGAAACGCCTGGTATCTTTATAGTCCTGTCGGGT
TTCGCCACCTCTGACTTGAGCGTCGATTTTTGTGATGCTCGTCAGGGGGGCGGAGCCTATGGAAAAACGC
CAGCAACGCGGCCTTTTTACGGTTCCTGGCCTTTTGCTGGCCTTTTGCTCACATGTTCTTTCCTGCGTTA
TCCCCTGATTCTGTGGATAACCGTATTACCGCCATGCATTAGTTATT
Features (pLannotate 1.2.2; 14 found; start..end, strand, type, name):
     53..356     +  enhancer       CMV enhancer: human cytomegalovirus immediate early enhancer
    357..560     +  promoter       CMV promoter: human cytomegalovirus (CMV) immediate early promoter
    599..1546    +  CDS            miRFP720: miRFP720 is a basic (constitutively fluorescent) near ir fluorescent protein published in 2018, derived from Rhodopseudomonas palustris. It has low acid sensitivity. It requires the cofactor biliverdin for fluorescence.
   1640..2989    +  CDS            TBA1B_BOVIN: Experimental evidence at protein level: Swiss-Prot protein existence level 1. Tubulin is the major constituent of microtubules. It binds two moles of GTP, one at an exchangeable site on the beta chain and one at a non-exchangeable site on the alpha chain. From Bos taurus (Bovine).
   3015..3099    +  CDS            large T antigen (fragment): large T antigen from SV40 (simian virus 40)
   3122..3243    +  polyA_signal   SV40 poly(A) signal: SV40 polyadenylation signal
   3277..3705    -  rep_origin     f1 ori (sequence partly withheld): f1 bacteriophage origin of replication; arrow indicates direction of (+) strand synthesis
   3732..3836    +  promoter       AmpR promoter: bla
   3838..4195    +  promoter       SV40 promoter: SV40 enhancer and early promoter
   4230..5024    +  CDS            NeoR/KanR: aminoglycoside phosphotransferase from Tn5; aph(3')-II (or nptII); confers resistance to neomycin, kanamycin, and G418 (Geneticin®)
   5045..5197    +  CDS            ble (fragment): BLE_KLEPN - Experimental evidence at protein level: Swiss-Prot protein existence level 1. Binding protein with a strong affinity to the bleomycin family of antibiotics. Binds to CL990; an antimitotic-antibiotic compound. From Klebsiella pneumoniae.
   5256..5303    +  polyA_signal   HSV TK poly(A) signal: herpes simplex virus thymidine kinase polyadenylation signal (Cole and Stacy, 1985)
   5394..5410    -  polyA_signal   bGH poly(A) signal (fragment): bovine growth hormone polyadenylation signal
   5632..6220    +  rep_origin     ori: high-copy-number ColE1/pMB1/pBR322/pUC origin of replication
