[The description below was written by a language model from this plasmid's Addgene catalogue record and pLannotate feature annotations shown in this document.]
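Description:
pmiRFP720-tubulin is a 6,342-nt mammalian expression plasmid for labelling microtubules with the near-infrared fluorescent protein miRFP720. The catalogue lists the backbone as pcDNA. It is propagated in E. coli from a high-copy ColE1/pUC-type origin and also carries an f1 bacteriophage origin. A single NeoR/KanR gene (Tn5 aminoglycoside phosphotransferase) provides selection in both hosts. A bacterial bla-type promoter placed just upstream of an SV40 enhancer/early promoter drives it, giving kanamycin resistance in bacteria and G418 resistance in mammalian cells. An HSV TK polyadenylation signal terminates this marker cassette. The short ble, SV40 large T antigen and bGH poly(A) fragments in the annotation look like backbone remnants rather than functional elements.

The payload is one open reading frame expressed from the human cytomegalovirus immediate-early enhancer and promoter and terminated by an SV40 poly(A) signal. miRFP720 sits at the N terminus, followed by a gap of roughly 90 nt that presumably encodes a linker, and then the alpha-tubulin coding sequence. The automated annotation matched the tubulin segment to bovine tubulin alpha-1B, whereas the record states the insert is human. Alpha-tubulin is very highly conserved, so this probably reflects the closest database hit rather than a real discrepancy. miRFP720 is a monomeric, constitutively fluorescent protein derived from a Rhodopseudomonas palustris bacterial phytochrome, and it needs biliverdin as its chromophore. The insert is flanked by intact NheI and XbaI sites.

On transient transfection or stable G418 selection, the fusion is expected to incorporate into microtubules. This allows the cytoskeleton to be imaged in the near-infrared, including in multicolour experiments alongside visible-range fluorescent proteins.
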