Addgene plasmid #136574: pmiRFP720-tubulin
Purpose: Human alpha-tubulin labeling with a near-infrared fluorescent protein miRFP720
Depositing lab: Vladislav Verkhusha. Publication: A set of monomeric near-infrared fluorescent proteins for multicolor imaging across scales. Matlashov ME, Shcherbakova DM, Alvelid J, Baloban M, Pennacchietti F, Shemetov AA, Testa I, Verkhusha VV. Nat Commun. 2020 Jan 13;11(1):239. doi: 10.1038/s41467-019-13897-6. PubMed 31932632.
Backbone
  Vector backbone: pcDNA
  Vector type: Mammalian Expression
  Selectable markers: Neomycin (select with G418)
Growth in bacteria
  Bacterial resistance: Kanamycin, 50 μg/mL
  Growth temperature: 37°C
  Growth strain: DH5alpha
  Copy number: High Copy
Gene/Insert
  Gene/Insert name: miRFP720-tubulin
  Species: H. sapiens (human), Synthetic
  Promoter: CMV
  Tag / fusion protein: miRFP720 (N terminal on insert)
  Cloning method: Restriction Enzyme; 5′ cloning site NheI (not destroyed); 3′ cloning site XbaI (not destroyed)
  Sequencing primers: 5′ CMV Forward; 3′ SV40pA-R
Terms and licenses: Academic/Nonprofit Terms; Industry Terms: Not Available to Industry
How to cite: pmiRFP720-tubulin was a gift from Vladislav Verkhusha (Addgene plasmid # 136574 ; http://n2t.net/addgene:136574 ; RRID:Addgene_136574)
